Addgene plasmid #76915: PRKCH gRNA (BRDN0001149082)
Purpose: 3rd generation lentiviral gRNA plasmid targeting human PRKCH
Depositing lab: John Doench & David Root. Depositing organization: Broad Institute. Publication: Optimized sgRNA design to maximize activity and minimize off-target effects of CRISPR-Cas9. Doench JG, Fusi N, Sullender M, Hegde M, Vaimberg EW, Donovan KF, Smith I, Tothova Z, Wilen C, Orchard R, Virgin HW, Listgarten J, Root DE. Nat Biotechnol. 2016 Jan 18. doi: 10.1038/nbt.3437. PubMed 26780180.
Backbone
  Vector backbone: lentiGuide-Puro
  Backbone manufacturer: Zhang Lab (Addgene plasmid # 52963)
  Vector type: Mammalian Expression, Lentiviral, CRISPR
  Selectable markers: Puromycin
Growth in bacteria
  Bacterial resistance: Ampicillin, 100 μg/mL
  Growth temperature: 37°C
  Growth strain: DH5alpha
  Copy number: High Copy
Gene/Insert
  Gene/Insert name: PRKCH (alt names: PRKCH; NM_006255.4)
  gRNA/shRNA sequence: AGATCGACCCTAAGACGACA
  Species: H. sapiens (human)
  Entrez Gene: PRKCH (a.k.a. PKC-L, PKCL, PRKCL, nPKC-eta)
  Promoter: hU6
  Cloning method: Unknown
  Sequencing primers: 5′ U6-F; 3′ pS2-R
Terms and licenses: Academic/Nonprofit Terms; Industry Terms: Not Available to Industry
Depositor comments: The gRNA was designed to target the following Genbank reference sequence(s): NM_006255.4. Note that this plasmid does NOT contain Cas9. It should be used in conjunction with lentiCas9-Blast (Addgene #52962) or otherwise with cell lines already expressing Cas9. Browse the full kinome gRNA library at http://www.addgene.org/pooled-library/broadgpp-human-kinome/ or visit http://www.broadinstitute.org/rnai/public/ for detailed protocols and information.
How to cite: PRKCH gRNA (BRDN0001149082) was a gift from John Doench & David Root (Addgene plasmid # 76915 ; http://n2t.net/addgene:76915 ; RRID:Addgene_76915)
