[The description below was written by a language model from this plasmid's Addgene catalogue record and pLannotate feature annotations shown in this document.]
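Description:
PRKCH gRNA (BRDN0001149082) is a third-generation lentiviral CRISPR guide plasmid built on the lentiGuide-Puro backbone, carrying a single guide RNA directed against human PRKCH, the gene for protein kinase C eta (designed against reference transcript NM_006255.4). It is propagated in E. coli as a high-copy plasmid through a ColE1/pUC-type origin with ampicillin selection from the β-lactamase gene. The backbone also retains an f1 origin, an SV40 origin and poly(A) signal, and leftover lac, T3 and T7 cloning-vector elements.

The transfer cassette is a self-inactivating HIV-1 design. An RSV promoter fused to a truncated 5' LTR drives Tat-independent production of the genomic RNA in packaging cells. It is followed by the Ψ packaging signal with a partial gag sequence, the RRE for Rev-dependent nuclear export, a cPPT/CTS, and a ΔU3 3' LTR that disables LTR promoter activity after integration. Within this frame, a human U6 RNA polymerase III promoter transcribes the PRKCH-specific spacer joined to the Streptococcus pyogenes Cas9 guide scaffold. Downstream, an EF-1α core promoter with its intron A expresses puromycin N-acetyltransferase for selection of transduced mammalian cells, and a WPRE enhances expression of that transcript.

The plasmid does not encode Cas9, so it must be used in cells that already express Cas9 or together with a separate Cas9 lentivector such as lentiCas9-Blast. It belongs to a human kinome guide collection developed under optimized sgRNA design rules. Its typical use is to knock out PRKCH by lentiviral delivery, either individually or alongside other guides from that set.
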