Features (pLannotate 1.2.2; 29 found; start..end, strand, type, name):
     14..80      +  CDS            small t antigen (fragment): SV40 (simian virus 40) small t antigen
    106..317     +  promoter       EF-1α core promoter: core promoter for human elongation factor EF-1α
    318..1256    +  intron         EF-1α intron A: intron upstream of the start codon of human EF-1α
   1278..1877    +  CDS            PuroR (fragment): puromycin N-acetyltransferase; pac from Streptomyces; confers resistance to puromycin
   1893..2481    +  misc_feature   WPRE: woodchuck hepatitis virus posttranscriptional regulatory element
   2532..2551    +  misc_feature   cPPT/CTS (fragment): central polypurine tract and central termination sequence of HIV-1
   2553..2786    +  LTR            3' LTR (ΔU3): self-inactivating 3' long terminal repeat (LTR) from HIV-1
   2864..2985    +  polyA_signal   SV40 poly(A) signal: SV40 polyadenylation signal
   3025..3160    +  rep_origin     SV40 ori: SV40 origin of replication
   3181..3199    -  promoter       T7 promoter: promoter for bacteriophage T7 RNA polymerase
   3207..3362    +  CDS            lacZα (fragment): LacZα fragment of β-galactosidase; lacZ fragment
   3367..3795    +  rep_origin     f1 ori (sequence partly withheld): f1 bacteriophage origin of replication; arrow indicates direction of (+) strand synthesis
   3848..3952    +  promoter       AmpR promoter: bla
   3953..4813    +  CDS            AmpR: β-lactamase; bla; confers resistance to ampicillin, carbenicillin, and related antibiotics
   4984..5572    +  rep_origin     ori: high-copy-number ColE1/pMB1/pBR322/pUC origin of replication
   5755..5847    +  CDS            lacI (fragment): lac repressor; lacI; The lac repressor binds to the lac operator to inhibit transcription in E. coli. This inhibition can be relieved by adding lactose or isopropyl-β-D-thiogalactopyranoside (IPTG).
   5860..5881    +  protein_bind   CAP binding site: CAP binding activates transcription in the presence of cAMP. E. coli catabolite activator protein
   5896..5926    +  promoter       lac promoter: promoter for the E. coli lac operon
   5934..5950    +  protein_bind   lac operator: The lac repressor binds to the lac operator to inhibit transcription in E. coli. This inhibition can be relieved by adding lactose or isopropyl-β-D-thiogalactopyranoside (IPTG). lac repressor encoded by lacI
   5995..6013    +  promoter       T3 promoter: promoter for bacteriophage T3 RNA polymerase
   6041..6267    +  promoter       RSV promoter: Rous sarcoma virus enhancer/promoter
   6268..6448    +  LTR            5' LTR (truncated): truncated 5' long terminal repeat (LTR) from HIV-1
   6495..6620    +  misc_feature   HIV-1 Ψ: packaging signal of human immunodeficiency virus type 1
   6604..6967    +  CDS            HIV-1 gag (fragment): gag protein from human immunodeficiency virus 1; gag
   7113..7346    +  misc_feature   RRE: The Rev response element (RRE) of HIV-1 allows for Rev-dependent mRNA export from the nucleus to the cytoplasm.
   7723..7749    +  CDS            Rev (fragment): human immunodeficiency virus 1 (HIV-1) Rev protein; rev; enhances nuclear export of unspliced and incompletely spliced viral mRNAs
   7753..7993    +  promoter       U6 promoter: RNA polymerase III promoter for human U6 snRNA
   8023..8098    +  misc_RNA       gRNA scaffold: guide RNA scaffold for the Streptococcus pyogenes CRISPR/Cas9 system
   8154..8271    +  misc_feature   cPPT/CTS: central polypurine tract and central termination sequence of HIV-1
>Addgene plasmid #76915 | PRKCH gRNA (BRDN0001149082) | addgene full sequence | sequence record 186754 | Addgene Assembled Sequence
CCCGGGTGCAAAGATGGATAAAGTTTTAAACAGAGAGGAATCTTTGCAGCTAATGGACCTTCTAGGTCTT
GAAAGGAGTGGGAATTGGCTCCGGTGCCCGTCAGTGGGCAGAGCGCACATCGCCCACAGTCCCCGAGAAG
TTGGGGGGAGGGGTCGGCAATTGATCCGGTGCCTAGAGAAGGTGGCGCGGGGTAAACTGGGAAAGTGATG
TCGTGTACTGGCTCCGCCTTTTTCCCGAGGGTGGGGGAGAACCGTATATAAGTGCAGTAGTCGCCGTGAA
CGTTCTTTTTCGCAACGGGTTTGCCGCCAGAACACAGGTAAGTGCCGTGTGTGGTTCCCGCGGGCCTGGC
CTCTTTACGGGTTATGGCCCTTGCGTGCCTTGAATTACTTCCACCTGGCTGCAGTACGTGATTCTTGATC
CCGAGCTTCGGGTTGGAAGTGGGTGGGAGAGTTCGAGGCCTTGCGCTTAAGGAGCCCCTTCGCCTCGTGC
TTGAGTTGAGGCCTGGCCTGGGCGCTGGGGCCGCCGCGTGCGAATCTGGTGGCACCTTCGCGCCTGTCTC
GCTGCTTTCGATAAGTCTCTAGCCATTTAAAATTTTTGATGACCTGCTGCGACGCTTTTTTTCTGGCAAG
ATAGTCTTGTAAATGCGGGCCAAGATCTGCACACTGGTATTTCGGTTTTTGGGGCCGCGGGCGGCGACGG
GGCCCGTGCGTCCCAGCGCACATGTTCGGCGAGGCGGGGCCTGCGAGCGCGGCCACCGAGAATCGGACGG
GGGTAGTCTCAAGCTGGCCGGCCTGCTCTGGTGCCTGGCCTCGCGCCGCCGTGTATCGCCCCGCCCTGGG
CGGCAAGGCTGGCCCGGTCGGCACCAGTTGCGTGAGCGGAAAGATGGCCGCTTCCCGGCCCTGCTGCAGG
GAGCTCAAAATGGAGGACGCGGCGCTCGGGAGAGCGGGCGGGTGAGTCACCCACACAAAGGAAAAGGGCC
TTTCCGTCCTCAGCCGTCGCTTCATGTGACTCCACGGAGTACCGGGCGCCGTCCAGGCACCTCGATTAGT
TCTCGAGCTTTTGGAGTACGTCGTCTTTAGGTTGGGGGGAGGGGTTTTATGCGATGGAGTTTCCCCACAC
TGAGTGGGTGGAGACTGAAGTTAGGCCAGCTTGGCACTTGATGTAATTCTCCTTGGAATTTGCCCTTTTT
GAGTTTGGATCTTGGTTCATTCTCAAGCCTCAGACAGTGGTTCAAAGTTTTTTTCTTCCATTTCAGGTGT
CGTGACGTACGGCCACCATGACCGAGTACAAGCCCACGGTGCGCCTCGCCACCCGCGACGACGTCCCCAG
GGCCGTACGCACCCTCGCCGCCGCGTTCGCCGACTACCCCGCCACGCGCCACACCGTCGATCCGGACCGC
CACATCGAGCGGGTCACCGAGCTGCAAGAACTCTTCCTCACGCGCGTCGGGCTCGACATCGGCAAGGTGT
GGGTCGCGGACGACGGCGCCGCCGTGGCGGTCTGGACCACGCCGGAGAGCGTCGAAGCGGGGGCGGTGTT
CGCCGAGATCGGCCCGCGCATGGCCGAGTTGAGCGGTTCCCGGCTGGCCGCGCAGCAACAGATGGAAGGC
CTCCTGGCGCCGCACCGGCCCAAGGAGCCCGCGTGGTTCCTGGCCACCGTCGGAGTCTCGCCCGACCACC
AGGGCAAGGGTCTGGGCAGCGCCGTCGTGCTCCCCGGAGTGGAGGCGGCCGAGCGCGCCGGGGTGCCCGC
CTTCCTGGAGACCTCCGCGCCCCGCAACCTCCCCTTCTACGAGCGGCTCGGCTTCACCGTCACCGCCGAC
GTCGAGGTGCCCGAAGGACCGCGCACCTGGTGCATGACCCGCAAGCCCGGTGCCTGAACGCGTTAAGTCG
ACAATCAACCTCTGGATTACAAAATTTGTGAAAGATTGACTGGTATTCTTAACTATGTTGCTCCTTTTAC
GCTATGTGGATACGCTGCTTTAATGCCTTTGTATCATGCTATTGCTTCCCGTATGGCTTTCATTTTCTCC
TCCTTGTATAAATCCTGGTTGCTGTCTCTTTATGAGGAGTTGTGGCCCGTTGTCAGGCAACGTGGCGTGG
TGTGCACTGTGTTTGCTGACGCAACCCCCACTGGTTGGGGCATTGCCACCACCTGTCAGCTCCTTTCCGG
GACTTTCGCTTTCCCCCTCCCTATTGCCACGGCGGAACTCATCGCCGCCTGCCTTGCCCGCTGCTGGACA
GGGGCTCGGCTGTTGGGCACTGACAATTCCGTGGTGTTGTCGGGGAAATCATCGTCCTTTCCTTGGCTGC
TCGCCTGTGTTGCCACCTGGATTCTGCGCGGGACGTCCTTCTGCTACGTCCCTTCGGCCCTCAATCCAGC
GGACCTTCCTTCCCGCGGCCTGCTGCCGGCTCTGCGGCCTCTTCCGCGTCTTCGCCTTCGCCCTCAGACG
AGTCGGATCTCCCTTTGGGCCGCCTCCCCGCGTCGACTTTAAGACCAATGACTTACAAGGCAGCTGTAGA
TCTTAGCCACTTTTTAAAAGAAAAGGGGGGACTGGAAGGGCTAATTCACTCCCAACGAAGACAAGATCTG
CTTTTTGCTTGTACTGGGTCTCTCTGGTTAGACCAGATCTGAGCCTGGGAGCTCTCTGGCTAACTAGGGA
ACCCACTGCTTAAGCCTCAATAAAGCTTGCCTTGAGTGCTTCAAGTAGTGTGTGCCCGTCTGTTGTGTGA
CTCTGGTAACTAGAGATCCCTCAGACCCTTTTAGTCAGTGTGGAAAATCTCTAGCAGTACGTATAGTAGT
TCATGTCATCTTATTATTCAGTATTTATAACTTGCAAAGAAATGAATATCAGAGAGTGAGAGGAACTTGT
TTATTGCAGCTTATAATGGTTACAAATAAAGCAATAGCATCACAAATTTCACAAATAAAGCATTTTTTTC
ACTGCATTCTAGTTGTGGTTTGTCCAAACTCATCAATGTATCTTATCATGTCTGGCTCTAGCTATCCCGC
CCCTAACTCCGCCCATCCCGCCCCTAACTCCGCCCAGTTCCGCCCATTCTCCGCCCCATGGCTGACTAAT
TTTTTTTATTTATGCAGAGGCCGAGGCCGCCTCGGCCTCTGAGCTATTCCAGAAGTAGTGAGGAGGCTTT
TTTGGAGGCCTAGGGACGTACCCAATTCGCCCTATAGTGAGTCGTATTACGCGCGCTCACTGGCCGTCGT
TTTACAACGTCGTGACTGGGAAAACCCTGGCGTTACCCAACTTAATCGCCTTGCAGCACATCCCCCTTTC
GCCAGCTGGCGTAATAGCGAAGAGGCCCGCACCGATCGCCCTTCCCAACAGTTGCGCAGCCTGAATGGCG
AATGGG
[124 nt withheld, positions 3367-3490]
C
[91 nt withheld, positions 3492-3582]
A
[49 nt withheld, positions 3584-3632]
CCTTTGACGTTGGAGTCCACGTTCTTT
[37 nt withheld, positions 3660-3696]
ACCCTATCTCGGTCTATTCTTTTGATTTATAAGGGATTTTGCCGATTTCGGCCTATTGGTTAAAAAATGA
GCTGATTTAACAAAAATTTAACGCGAATTTTAACAAAATATTAACGCTTACAATTTAGGTGGCACTTTTC
GGGGAAATGTGCGCGGAACCCCTATTTGTTTATTTTTCTAAATACATTCAAATATGTATCCGCTCATGAG
ACAATAACCCTGATAAATGCTTCAATAATATTGAAAAAGGAAGAGTATGAGTATTCAACATTTCCGTGTC
GCCCTTATTCCCTTTTTTGCGGCATTTTGCCTTCCTGTTTTTGCTCACCCAGAAACGCTGGTGAAAGTAA
AAGATGCTGAAGATCAGTTGGGTGCACGAGTGGGTTACATCGAACTGGATCTCAACAGCGGTAAGATCCT
TGAGAGTTTTCGCCCCGAAGAACGTTTTCCAATGATGAGCACTTTTAAAGTTCTGCTATGTGGCGCGGTA
TTATCCCGTATTGACGCCGGGCAAGAGCAACTCGGTCGCCGCATACACTATTCTCAGAATGACTTGGTTG
AGTACTCACCAGTCACAGAAAAGCATCTTACGGATGGCATGACAGTAAGAGAATTATGCAGTGCTGCCAT
AACCATGAGTGATAACACTGCGGCCAACTTACTTCTGACAACGATCGGAGGACCGAAGGAGCTAACCGCT
TTTTTGCACAACATGGGGGATCATGTAACTCGCCTTGATCGTTGGGAACCGGAGCTGAATGAAGCCATAC
CAAACGACGAGCGTGACACCACGATGCCTGTAGCAATGGCAACAACGTTGCGCAAACTATTAACTGGCGA
ACTACTTACTCTAGCTTCCCGGCAACAATTAATAGACTGGATGGAGGCGGATAAAGTTGCAGGACCACTT
CTGCGCTCGGCCCTTCCGGCTGGCTGGTTTATTGCTGATAAATCTGGAGCCGGTGAGCGTGGGTCTCGCG
GTATCATTGCAGCACTGGGGCCAGATGGTAAGCCCTCCCGTATCGTAGTTATCTACACGACGGGGAGTCA
GGCAACTATGGATGAACGAAATAGACAGATCGCTGAGATAGGTGCCTCACTGATTAAGCATTGGTAACTG
TCAGACCAAGTTTACTCATATATACTTTAGATTGATTTAAAACTTCATTTTTAATTTAAAAGGATCTAGG
TGAAGATCCTTTTTGATAATCTCATGACCAAAATCCCTTAACGTGAGTTTTCGTTCCACTGAGCGTCAGA
CCCCGTAGAAAAGATCAAAGGATCTTCTTGAGATCCTTTTTTTCTGCGCGTAATCTGCTGCTTGCAAACA
AAAAAACCACCGCTACCAGCGGTGGTTTGTTTGCCGGATCAAGAGCTACCAACTCTTTTTCCGAAGGTAA
CTGGCTTCAGCAGAGCGCAGATACCAAATACTGTTCTTCTAGTGTAGCCGTAGTTAGGCCACCACTTCAA
GAACTCTGTAGCACCGCCTACATACCTCGCTCTGCTAATCCTGTTACCAGTGGCTGCTGCCAGTGGCGAT
AAGTCGTGTCTTACCGGGTTGGACTCAAGACGATAGTTACCGGATAAGGCGCAGCGGTCGGGCTGAACGG
GGGGTTCGTGCACACAGCCCAGCTTGGAGCGAACGACCTACACCGAACTGAGATACCTACAGCGTGAGCT
ATGAGAAAGCGCCACGCTTCCCGAAGGGAGAAAGGCGGACAGGTATCCGGTAAGCGGCAGGGTCGGAACA
GGAGAGCGCACGAGGGAGCTTCCAGGGGGAAACGCCTGGTATCTTTATAGTCCTGTCGGGTTTCGCCACC
TCTGACTTGAGCGTCGATTTTTGTGATGCTCGTCAGGGGGGCGGAGCCTATGGAAAAACGCCAGCAACGC
GGCCTTTTTACGGTTCCTGGCCTTTTGCTGGCCTTTTGCTCACATGTTCTTTCCTGCGTTATCCCCTGAT
TCTGTGGATAACCGTATTACCGCCTTTGAGTGAGCTGATACCGCTCGCCGCAGCCGAACGACCGAGCGCA
GCGAGTCAGTGAGCGAGGAAGCGGAAGAGCGCCCAATACGCAAACCGCCTCTCCCCGCGCGTTGGCCGAT
TCATTAATGCAGCTGGCACGACAGGTTTCCCGACTGGAAAGCGGGCAGTGAGCGCAACGCAATTAATGTG
AGTTAGCTCACTCATTAGGCACCCCAGGCTTTACACTTTATGCTTCCGGCTCGTATGTTGTGTGGAATTG
TGAGCGGATAACAATTTCACACAGGAAACAGCTATGACCATGATTACGCCAAGCGCGCAATTAACCCTCA
CTAAAGGGAACAAAAGCTGGAGCTGCAAGCTTAATGTAGTCTTATGCAATACTCTTGTAGTCTTGCAACA
TGGTAACGATGAGTTAGCAACATGCCTTACAAGGAGAGAAAAAGCACCGTGCATGCCGATTGGTGGAAGT
AAGGTGGTACGATCGTGCCTTATTAGGAAGGCAACAGACGGGTCTGACATGGATTGGACGAACCACTGAA
TTGCCGCATTGCAGAGATATTGTATTTAAGTGCCTAGCTCGATACATAAACGGGTCTCTCTGGTTAGACC
AGATCTGAGCCTGGGAGCTCTCTGGCTAACTAGGGAACCCACTGCTTAAGCCTCAATAAAGCTTGCCTTG
AGTGCTTCAAGTAGTGTGTGCCCGTCTGTTGTGTGACTCTGGTAACTAGAGATCCCTCAGACCCTTTTAG
TCAGTGTGGAAAATCTCTAGCAGTGGCGCCCGAACAGGGACTTGAAAGCGAAAGGGAAACCAGAGGAGCT
CTCTCGACGCAGGACTCGGCTTGCTGAAGCGCGCACGGCAAGAGGCGAGGGGCGGCGACTGGTGAGTACG
CCAAAAATTTTGACTAGCGGAGGCTAGAAGGAGAGAGATGGGTGCGAGAGCGTCAGTATTAAGCGGGGGA
GAATTAGATCGCGATGGGAAAAAATTCGGTTAAGGCCAGGGGGAAAGAAAAAATATAAATTAAAACATAT
AGTATGGGCAAGCAGGGAGCTAGAACGATTCGCAGTTAATCCTGGCCTGTTAGAAACATCAGAAGGCTGT
AGACAAATACTGGGACAGCTACAACCATCCCTTCAGACAGGATCAGAAGAACTTAGATCATTATATAATA
CAGTAGCAACCCTCTATTGTGTGCATCAAAGGATAGAGATAAAAGACACCAAGGAAGCTTTAGACAAGAT
AGAGGAAGAGCAAAACAAAAGTAAGACCACCGCACAGCAAGCGGCCGCTGATCTTCAGACCTGGAGGAGG
AGATATGAGGGACAATTGGAGAAGTGAATTATATAAATATAAAGTAGTAAAAATTGAACCATTAGGAGTA
GCACCCACCAAGGCAAAGAGAAGAGTGGTGCAGAGAGAAAAAAGAGCAGTGGGAATAGGAGCTTTGTTCC
TTGGGTTCTTGGGAGCAGCAGGAAGCACTATGGGCGCAGCGTCAATGACGCTGACGGTACAGGCCAGACA
ATTATTGTCTGGTATAGTGCAGCAGCAGAACAATTTGCTGAGGGCTATTGAGGCGCAACAGCATCTGTTG
CAACTCACAGTCTGGGGCATCAAGCAGCTCCAGGCAAGAATCCTGGCTGTGGAAAGATACCTAAAGGATC
AACAGCTCCTGGGGATTTGGGGTTGCTCTGGAAAACTCATTTGCACCACTGCTGTGCCTTGGAATGCTAG
TTGGAGTAATAAATCTCTGGAACAGATTTGGAATCACACGACCTGGATGGAGTGGGACAGAGAAATTAAC
AATTACACAAGCTTAATACACTCCTTAATTGAAGAATCGCAAAACCAGCAAGAAAAGAATGAACAAGAAT
TATTGGAATTAGATAAATGGGCAAGTTTGTGGAATTGGTTTAACATAACAAATTGGCTGTGGTATATAAA
ATTATTCATAATGATAGTAGGAGGCTTGGTAGGTTTAAGAATAGTTTTTGCTGTACTTTCTATAGTGAAT
AGAGTTAGGCAGGGATATTCACCATTATCGTTTCAGACCCACCTCCCAACCCCGAGGGGACCCAGAGAGG
GCCTATTTCCCATGATTCCTTCATATTTGCATATACGATACAAGGCTGTTAGAGAGATAATTAGAATTAA
TTTGACTGTAAACACAAAGATATTAGTACAAAATACGTGACGTAGAAAGTAATAATTTCTTGGGTAGTTT
GCAGTTTTAAAATTATGTTTTAAAATGGACTATCATATGCTTACCGTAACTTGAAAGTATTTCGATTTCT
TGGCTTTATATATCTTGTGGAAAGGACGAAACACCGAGATCGACCCTAAGACGACAGTTTTAGAGCTAGA
AATAGCAAGTTAAAATAAGGCTAGTCCGTTATCAACTTGAAAAAGTGGCACCGAGTCGGTGCTTTTTTAA
GCTTGGCGTAACTAGATCTTGAGACAAATGGCAGTATTCATCCACAATTTTAAAAGAAAAGGGGGGATTG
GGGGGTACAGTGCAGGGGAAAGAATAGTAGACATAATAGCAACAGACATACAAACTAAAGAATTACAAAA
ACAAATTACAAAAATTCAAAATTTTCGGGTTTATTACAGGGACAGCAGAGATCCACTTTGGCGCCGGCTC
GAGGGGG
