>Addgene plasmid #76915 | PRKCH gRNA (BRDN0001149082) | depositor partial sequence | sequence record 144375 | Target Sequence
AGATCGACCCTAAGACGACA
