>Addgene plasmid #76915 | PRKCH gRNA (BRDN0001149082) | addgene partial sequence | sequence record 186753 | hU6-F
GTAGAAAGTAATAATTTCTTGGGTAGTTTGCAGTTTTAAAATTATGTTTTAAAATGGACTATCATATGCT
TACCGTAACTTGAAAGTATTTCGATTTCTTGGCTTTATATATCTTGTGGAAAGGACGAAACACCGAGATC
GACCCTAAGACGACAGTTTTAGAGCTAGAAATAGCAAGTTAAAATAAGGCTAGTCCGTTATCAACTTGAA
AAAGTGGCACCGAGTCGGTGCTTTTTTAAGCTTGGCGTAACTAGATCTTGAGACAAATGGCAGTATTCAT
CCACAATTTTAAAAGAAAAGGGGGGATTGGGGGGTACAGTGCAGGGGAAAGAATAGTAGACATAATAGCA
ACAGACATACAAACTAAAGAATTACAAAAACAAATTACAAAAATTCAAAATTTTCGGGTTTATTACAGGG
ACAGCAGAGATCCACTTTGGCGCCGGCTCGAGGGGGCCCGGGTGCAAAGATGGATAAAGTTTTAAACAGA
GAGGAATCTTTGCAGCTAATGGACCTTCTAGGTCTTGAAAGGAGTGGGAATTGGCTCCGGTGCCCGTCAG
TGGGCAGAGC
